Addgene plasmid #18625: T4 Lysozyme T152A WT*
Depositing lab: Brian Matthews. Depositing organization: University of Oregon.
Backbone
  Vector backbone: pHS1403
  Backbone size w/o insert (bp): 5000
  Vector type: Bacterial Expression
Growth in bacteria
  Bacterial resistance: Ampicillin, 100 μg/mL
  Growth temperature: 37°C
  Growth strain: DH5alpha
  Copy number: High Copy
Gene/Insert
  Gene/Insert name: T4 Lysozyme (alt name: JX25)
  Species: Bacteriophage T4
  Insert size (bp): 600
  Mutation: T152A WT*
  GenBank ID: NP_049736
  Entrez Gene: e (a.k.a. T4p123)
  Cloning method: Restriction Enzyme; 5′ cloning site BamHI (not destroyed); 3′ cloning site HindIII (not destroyed)
  Sequencing primers: 5′ na; 3′ GGCGTATCACGAGGCCC
Terms and licenses: Academic/Nonprofit Terms; Industry Terms: Not Available to Industry
Depositor comments: The BamHI site is 27 bp from the ATG and the HindIII site is 115 bp from the stop.
How to cite: T4 Lysozyme T152A WT* was a gift from Brian Matthews (Addgene plasmid # 18625 ; http://n2t.net/addgene:18625 ; RRID:Addgene_18625)
