[The description below was written by a language model from this plasmid's Addgene catalogue record.]
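Description:
T4 Lysozyme T152A WT* is a bacterial expression plasmid built on the pHS1403 backbone (about 5 kb without insert) that carries a mutant form of the bacteriophage T4 lysozyme gene (gene e). It is maintained as a high-copy plasmid in E. coli under ampicillin selection. The record does not state the origin of replication or the promoter that drives expression, and no feature table is provided, so the regulatory elements in pHS1403 cannot be described from the available information.

The insert is roughly 600 bp and was cloned by restriction digestion between a 5′ BamHI site and a 3′ HindIII site, both of which remain intact, so the lysozyme cassette can be excised or swapped. According to the depositor's notes, the BamHI site lies 27 bp from the start codon and the HindIII site 115 bp from the stop codon, meaning short flanking untranslated stretches accompany the coding region. The encoded protein carries the substitution T152A, replacing threonine 152 with alanine. The "WT*" designation marks the background in which the substitution was made; in the T4 lysozyme literature this label conventionally refers to a cysteine-free pseudo-wild-type protein, although the record itself does not define the term. No tags, fusion partners or reporters are listed.

The record does not state an intended use. A single point mutant of this kind would suit production of recombinant protein in bacteria for examining how one side-chain change affects lysozyme stability, structure or activity, T4 lysozyme being a widely used model for such work.
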