>Addgene plasmid #18625 | T4 Lysozyme T152A WT* | addgene partial sequence | sequence record 24410 | 18625 sequence with 3primeUP
GCTANGAAAAGCCCGCTCATTAGGCGGGCTCAGATCTGCTCATGTTTTGACAGCTTATCATCGATAAGCT
TCGGCAATAAATTCTTGATATGTTTTCATATGTTTCCTTTAAATATTTTAATTAGTAATTGTCTATTCAA
GTAATTGTGAATATACTATCACAATTCCAAGAGAAAGTAAACAGCTTTATAGATTTTTATACGCGTCCCA
AGTGCCAGTTCTAAACGCTGTAATGACTCGTTTTGCGCGATTAGGTGTTTGATTATACCATCTACTTTTA
GCTAAGTTAACTGCTGCTTCATCCCAGCGTTTTTGTTGAAGCATACGTAAAGAGTTAGTAAATCCTGCCA
CACCGGTTTCTCCCATTTGGAAAACCATATTAATCAATGCAGCGCGACGAACCGCATCAAGAGAATCATA
AACCGGTTTTAATTTAGCATTTCTCAGAATTCCGCGAACAGCAGCATCAACATCCTGATTAAAGAGTTTT
TCAGCCTCATCTTTTGTAATTACACCATTAGTATTACGCCCAATAGCTTTATCTAATTCAGATTTAGCAG
CATTAAGTGATGGACTTTTTGTAAGCAAATGACCGATGCCAATAGTGTAATAGCCTTCTGTGTCTTTATA
GATTTTAAGTCTAAGACCTTCATCTATACGTAACATTTCAAATATATTCATAATACCTCCTAAGCATCGA
TGGATCCTGTTTCCTGTGTGAAATTGTTATCCGCTCACAATTCCACACATTATACGAGCCGATGATAANT
GTCACGN
